>Addgene plasmid #232825 | pCV019-catP | addgene full sequence | sequence record 462956 | Addgene NGS Result
CCTAACAGGTTGGATGATAAGTCCCCGGTCTTCGTAGATAAAACGAAAGGCTCAGTAAAGAGTTAAGGAA
AGTGAAGCATCTTCGATGCTGGAGTGGGATATACTAAATTACCTAAAAAAGTGGCGCACAAATTTGCGCG
CCACAATTATTATTCATACCTTTGTGGACCGTATTACAAAGAACCCAATCATATGGTATTTGAAAAAATT
GATAAAAATAGTTGGAACAGAAAAGAGTATTTTGACCACTACTTTGCAAGTGTACCTTGTACATACAGCA
TGACCGTTAAAGTGGATATCACACAAATAAAGGAAAAGGGAATGAAACTATATCCTGCAATGCTTTATTA
TATTGCAATGATTGTAAACCGCCATTCAGAGTTTAGGACGGCAATCAATCAAGATGGTGAATTGGGGATA
TATGATGAGATGATACCAAGCTATACAATATTTCACAATGATACTGAAACATTTTCCAGCCTTTGGACTG
AGTGTAAGTCTGACTTTAAATCATTTTTAGCAGATTATGAAAGTGATACGCAACGGTATGGAAACAATCA
TAGAATGGAAGGAAAGCCAAATGCTCCGGAAAACATTTTTAATGTATCTATGATACCGTGGTCAACCTTC
GATGGCTTTAATCTGAATTTGCAGAAAGGATATGATTATTTGATTCCTATTTTTACTATGGGGAAATATT
ATAAAGAAGATAACAAAATTATACTTCCTTTGGCAATTCAAGTTCATCACGCAGTATGTGACGGATTTCA
CATTTGCCGTTTTGTAAACGAATTGCAGGAATTGATAAATAGTTAACTGCAGGGATGTCCACGAGGTGTA
TGAGACGTCAGAATTGGTTAATTCGTCTCTCAGAATTGGGAGTCTACGAAGACCGGGGACTTATCATCCA
ACCTGTTAGAAAGGCGATGAAAGAGATAAAACGAAAGGCTCAGTCGAAAGACTGGGCCTTTCGTTTTACA
ATTGGGCTACCTTTTTTTTGTTTTGTTTGCAATGGTTAATCTATTGTTAAAATTTAAAGTTTCACTTGAA
CTTTCAAATAATGTTCTTATATTTGCAGTGTCGAAAGAAACAAAGTAGGACTGATCGTCCATCAATTTAA
AATTTAAAATAATGGAAAAAAAGGAATTTCGTGTTTTGATAAAATACTGTTTTCTGAAGGGAAAAAATAC
AGTGGAAGCAAAAACTTGGCTTGATAATGAGTTTCCGGACTCTGCCCCAGGGAAATCAACAATAATTGAT
TGGTATGCAAAATTCAAGCGTGGTGAAATGAGCACGGAGGACGGTGAACGCAGTGGACGCCCGAAAGAGG
TGGTTACCGACGAAAACATCAAAAAAATCCACAAAATGATTTTGAATGACCGTAAAATGAAGTTGATCGA
GATAGCAGAGGCCTTAAAGATATCAAAGGAACGTGTTGGTCATATCATTCATCAATATTTGGATATGCGG
AAGCTCTGTGCGAAATGGGTGCCGCGCGAGCTCACATTTGACCAAAAACAACGACGTGTTGATGATTCTA
AGCGGTGTTTGCAGCTGTTAACTCGTAATACACCCGAGTTTTTCCGTCGATATGTGACAATGGATGAAAC
ATGGCTCCATCACTACACTCCTGAGTCCAATCGACAGTCGGCTGAGTGGACAGCGACCGGTGAACCATCT
CCGAAGCGTGGAAAGACTCAAAAGTCCGCTGGCAAAGTAATGGCCTCTGTTTTTTGGGATGCACATGGAA
TAATTTTTATCGATTATCTTGAGAAGGGAAAAACCATCAACAGTGACTATTATATGGCGTTATTGGAGCG
TTTGAAGGTCGAAATCGCGGCAAAACGGCCCCACATGAAGAAGAAAAAAGTGTTGTTCCACCAAGACAAC
GCACCGTGCCACAAGTCATTGAGAACGATGGCAAAAATTCATGAATTGGGCTTCGAATTGCTTCCCCACC
CGCCGTATTCTCCAGATCTGGCCCCCAGCGACTTTTTCTTGTTCTCAGACCTCAAAAGGATGCTCGCAGG
GAAAAAATTTGGCTGCAATGAAGAGGTGATCGCCGAAACTGAGGCCTATTTTGAGGCAAAACCGAAGGAG
TACTACCAAAATGGTATCAAAAAATTGGAAGGTCGTTATAATCGTTGTATCGCTCTTGAAGGGAACTATG
TTGAATAAGCGGCCGCCACCGCGGTGGAGGGGAATTCCCATGTCAGCCGTTAAGTGTTCCTGTGTCACTC
AAAATTGCTTTGAGAGGCTCTAAGGGCTTCTCAGTGCGTTACATCCCTGGCTTGTTGTCCACAACCGTTA
AACCTTAAAAGCTTTAAAAGCCTTATATATTCTTTTTTTTCTTATAAAACTTAAAACCTTAGAGGCTATT
TAAGTTGCTGATTTATATTAATTTTATTGTTCAAACATGAGAGCTTAGTACGTGAAACATGAGAGCTTAG
TACGTTAGCCATGAGAGCTTAGTACGTTAGCCATGAGGGTTTAGTTCGTTAAACATGAGAGCTTAGTACG
TTAAACATGAGAGCTTAGTACGTGAAACATGAGAGCTTAGTACGTACTATCAACAGGTTGAACTGCTGAT
CTTCAGATCCTCTACGCCGGACGCATCGTGGCCGGATCAATTCCGTGATAGGTGGGCTGCCCTTCCTGGT
TGGCTTGGTTTCATCAGCCATCCGCTTGCCCTCATCTGTTACGCCGGCGGTAGCCGGCCAGCCTCGCAGA
GCAGGATTCCCGTTGAGCACCGCCAGGTGCGAATAAGGGACAGTGAAGAAGGAACACCCGCTCGCGGGTG
GGCCTACTTCACCTATCCTGCCCGGCTGACGCCGTTGGATACACCAAGGAAAGTCTACACGAACCCTTTG
GCAAAATCCTGTATATCGTGCGAAAAAGGATGGATATACCGAAAAAATCGCTATAATGACCCCGAAGCAG
GGTTATGCAGCGGAAAACGGAATTGATCCCCCTCGAATTGACGCGTTTACCAATGCTTAATCAGTGAGGC
ACCTATCTCAGCGATCTGTCTATTTCGTTCATCCATAGTTGCCTGACTCCCCGTCGTGTAGATAACTACG
ATACGGGAGGGCTTACCATCTGGCCCCAGTGCTGCAATGATACCGCGAGACCCACGCTCACCGGCTCCAG
ATTTATCAGCAATAAACCAGCCAGCCGGAAGGGCCGAGCGCAGAAGTGGTCCTGCAACTTTATCCGCCTC
CATCCAGTCTATTAATTGTTGCCGGGAAGCTAGAGTAAGTAGTTCGCCAGTTAATAGTTTGCGCAACGTT
GTTGCCATTGCTACAGGCATCGTGGTGTCACGCTCGTCGTTTGGTATGGCTTCATTCAGCTCCGGTTCCC
AACGATCAAGGCGAGTTACATGATCCCCCATGTTGTGCAAAAAAGCGGTTAGCTCCTTCGGTCCTCCGAT
CGTTGTCAGAAGTAAGTTGGCCGCAGTGTTATCACTCATGGTTATGGCAGCACTGCATAATTCTCTTACT
GTCATGCCATCCGTAAGATGCTTTTCTGTGACTGGTGAGTACTCAACCAAGTCATTCTGAGAATAGTGTA
TGCGGCGACCGAGTTGCTCTTGCCCGGCGTCAATACGGGATAATACCGCGCCACATAGCAGAACTTTAAA
AGTGCTCATCATTGGAAAACGTTCTTCGGGGCGAAAACTCTCAAGGATCTTACCGCTGTTGAGATCCAGT
TCGATGTAACCCACTCGTGCACCCAACTGATCTTCAGCATCTTTTACTTTCACCAGCGTTTCTGGGTGAG
CAAAAACAGGAAGGCAAAATGCCGCAAAAAAGGGAATAAGGGCGACACGGAAATGTTGAATACTCATACT
CTTCCTTTTTCAATATTATTGAAGCATTTATCAGGGTTATTGTCTCATGAGCGGATACATATTTGAATGT
ATTTAGAAAAATAAACAAATAGGGGTTCCGCGCACATTTCCCCGAAAAGTGCCACCTGACGTCTAAGAAA
CCATTATTATCATGACATTAACCTATAAAAATAGGCGTATCACGAGGCCCTTTCGTCACGCGTCCTCGGT
A
Features (pLannotate 1.2.2; 9 found; start..end, strand, type, name):
     38..56      -  terminator     rrnB T1 terminator (fragment): Escherichia coli rrnB; transcription terminator T1 from the E. coli rrnB gene
    193..813     +  CDS            catP: CAT2_CLOPF - Protein inferred from homology: Swiss-Prot protein existence level 3. This enzyme is an effector of chloramphenicol resistance in bacteria. From Clostridium perfringens.
    936..978     -  terminator     rrnB T1 terminator: Escherichia coli rrnB; transcription terminator T1 from the E. coli rrnB gene
   2178..2199    -  misc_feature   MCS (fragment): pBluescript multiple cloning site
   2211..2599    -  rep_origin     R6K γ ori: γ replication origin from E. coli plasmid R6K; requires the R6K initiator protein pi for replication
   2636..2681    -  CDS            traJ (fragment): oriT-recognizing protein; traJ
   2714..2823    -  oriT           oriT: incP origin of transfer
   2987..3847    -  CDS            AmpR: β-lactamase; bla; confers resistance to ampicillin, carbenicillin, and related antibiotics
   3848..3952    -  promoter       AmpR promoter: bla
