[The description below was written by a language model from this plasmid's Addgene catalogue record and pLannotate feature annotations shown in this document.]
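Description:
pCV019-catP is a suicide delivery vector for random transposon mutagenesis of Bacteroidales species, built on the pSAM-Bt backbone and carrying chloramphenicol resistance as the selectable marker. The sequenced plasmid is about 4.1 kb. It replicates from the R6K γ origin, which works only when the pi initiator protein is supplied in trans. This explains its maintenance at low copy in a pir-expressing E. coli strain (Pir1) and means it cannot persist after transfer into a recipient lacking pi. An AmpR (β-lactamase) cassette under its own bla promoter allows ampicillin selection in E. coli. An incP oriT with an adjacent traJ fragment lets a donor strain that provides the transfer functions mobilise the plasmid by conjugation.

The payload is catP, a chloramphenicol acetyltransferase gene of roughly 620 bp from Clostridium perfringens. It is flanked on both sides by rrnB T1 terminator sequences (one complete, one fragmentary), an arrangement that would typically limit transcriptional read-through between the marker and neighbouring DNA. In pSAM-type vectors, the resistance cassette lies within a transposon that a plasmid-encoded transposase moves into the recipient genome. However, the automated annotation does not identify inverted repeats, a transposase gene, or the promoter driving catP. A stretch of more than 1 kb between the second terminator and the MCS fragment is unannotated, so the record does not confirm these elements. The intended use is to generate chloramphenicol-selectable insertion mutant libraries in Bacteroidales, where resistant colonies arise only from chromosomal insertion because the vector itself cannot replicate.
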