Addgene plasmid #232825: pCV019-catP
Purpose: Random transposon mutagenesis vector for Bacteroidales species - chloramphenicol
Depositing lab: Athanasios Typas. Depositing organization: European Molecular Biology Laboratory (EMBL), Heidelberg.
Backbone
  Vector backbone: pSAM-Bt
  Vector type: Bacterial Expression
Growth in bacteria
  Bacterial resistance: Ampicillin, 100 μg/mL
  Growth temperature: 37°C
  Growth strain: Pir1
  Copy number: Low Copy
Gene/Insert
  Gene/Insert name: catP
  Insert size (bp): 624
Terms and licenses: Academic/Nonprofit Terms; Industry Terms: Not Available to Industry
How to cite: pCV019-catP was a gift from Athanasios Typas (Addgene plasmid # 232825 ; http://n2t.net/addgene:232825 ; RRID:Addgene_232825)
